>Addgene plasmid #162445 | CCR5-SZ190b QTY | addgene full sequence | sequence record 331351 | Addgene NGS Result
ATCCGGATATAGTTCCTCCTTTCAGCAAAAAACCCCTCAAGACCCGTTTAGAGGCCCCAAGGGGTTATGC
TAGTTATTGCTCAGCGGTGGCAGCAGCCAACTCAGCTTCCTTTCGGGCTTTGTTAGCAGCCGGATCTCAG
TGGTGGTGGTGGTGGTGCTCGAGTTAGTCGACAAGCTTGGATCCGTGGTGGTGGTGATGATGGTGATGAT
GGTGCAGGCCAACGCTAATTTCCTGCTCGCCGGTGCTACGGGTGTACACGCTGCTCGCACGTTCCGGCGC
TTCCTGTTGGAAAATGCTGCAGCACTTGCAAAAACGTTTCGCGATGTGCTTTTGAAAGAAAACCAGCAGA
TAGTTACGGAATTTTTCGCCCACAAACGCGTAGATGGTCGGGTTGGTGCAGCAGTGGGTCATACCCTGGG
TCTCGGTAACTTGCATCGCCTGGTCCAGACGGTTGCTGCTGCTGCAGTTGTTCAGACCAAAGAATTCTTG
AAAGGTGTTCTGTTGCTGCACGGTGTTATACGGCGCCCAGTACGGGGTGGTTTGCTGAAAGAACTGATCG
CTAATCGCCTGGTTTTGCAGATAGATGTCGGTCATGCTTTTCAGACGCTTGCAGTTGATCTGGGTTTGGG
TGGTCTGCATGTTGCCGGTGAAACCAAAGGTGAAGGTTTGGCTGTACTGCGGCGGTTGCAGACGCGCCGC
AATTTGTTTAACGTTGATCTTCTGGCACGGCTCGCTGGTATAGTAGTTAATATCATAGATCGGGCTGCTC
ACTTGGTAGTCCATATGTATATCTCCTTCTTAAAGTTAAACAAAATTATTTCTAGAGGGAAACCGTTGTG
GTCTCCCTATAGTGAGTCGTATTAATTTCGCGGGATCGAGATCTCGGGCAGCGTTGGGTCCTGGCCACGG
GTGCGCATGATCGTGCTCCTGTCGTTGAGGACCCGGCTAGGCTGGCGGGGTTGCCTTACTGGTTAGCAGA
ATGAATCACCGATACGCGAGCGAACGTGAAGCGACTGCTGCTGCAAAACGTCTGCGACCTGAGCAACAAC
ATGAATGGTCTTCGGTTTCCGTGTTTCGTAAAGTCTGGAAACGCGGAAGTCAGCGCCCTGCACCATTATG
TTCCGGATCTGCATCGCAGGATGCTGCTGGCTACCCTGTGGAACACCTACATCTGTATTAACGAAGCGCT
GGCATTGACCCTGAGTGATTTTTCTCTGGTCCCGCCGCATCCATACCGCCAGTTGTTTACCCTCACAACG
TTCCAGTAACCGGGCATGTTCATCATCAGTAACCCGTATCGTGAGCATCCTCTCTCGTTTCATCGGTATC
ATTACCCCCATGAACAGAAATCCCCCTTACACGGAGGCATCAGTGACCAAACAGGAAAAAACCGCCCTTA
ACATGGCCCGCTTTATCAGAAGCCAGACATTAACGCTTCTGGAGAAACTCAACGAGCTGGACGCGGATGA
ACAGGCAGACATCTGTGAATCGCTTCACGACCACGCTGATGAGCTTTACCGCAGCTGCCTCGCGCGTTTC
GGTGATGACGGTGAAAACCTCTGACACATGCAGCTCCCGGAGACGGTCACAGCTTGTCTGTAAGCGGATG
CCGGGAGCAGACAAGCCCGTCAGGGCGCGTCAGCGGGTGTTGGCGGGTGTCGGGGCGCAGCCATGACCCA
GTCACGTAGCGATAGCGGAGTGTATACTGGCTTAACTATGCGGCATCAGAGCAGATTGTACTGAGAGTGC
ACCATTGCGGTGTGAAATACCGCACAGATGCGTAAGGAGAAAATACCGCATCAGGCGCTCTTCCGCTTCC
TCGCTCACTGACTCGCTGCGCTCGGTCGTTCGGCTGCGGCGAGCGGTATCAGCTCACTCAAAGGCGGTAA
TACGGTTATCCACAGAATCAGGGGATAACGCAGGAAAGAACATGTGAGCAAAAGGCCAGCAAAAGGCCAG
GAACCGTAAAAAGGCCGCGTTGCTGGCGTTTTTCCATAGGCTCCGCCCCCCTGACGAGCATCACAAAAAT
CGACGCTCAAGTCAGAGGTGGCGAAACCCGACAGGACTATAAAGATACCAGGCGTTTCCCCCTGGAAGCT
CCCTCGTGCGCTCTCCTGTTCCGACCCTGCCGCTTACCGGATACCTGTCCGCCTTTCTCCCTTCGGGAAG
CGTGGCGCTTTCTCATAGCTCACGCTGTAGGTATCTCAGTTCGGTGTAGGTCGTTCGCTCCAAGCTGGGC
TGTGTGCACGAACCCCCCGTTCAGCCCGACCGCTGCGCCTTATCCGGTAACTATCGTCTTGAGTCCAACC
CGGTAAGACACGACTTATCGCCACTGGCAGCAGCCACTGGTAACAGGATTAGCAGAGCGAGGTATGTAGG
CGGTGCTACAGAGTTCTTGAAGTGGTGGCCTAACTACGGCTACACTAGAAGGACAGTATTTGGTATCTGC
GCTCTGCTGAAGCCAGTTACCTTCGGAAAAAGAGTTGGTAGCTCTTGATCCGGCAAACAAACCACCGCTG
GTAGCGGTGGTTTTTTTGTTTGCAAGCAGCAGATTACGCGCAGAAAAAAAGGATCTCAAGAAGATCCTTT
GATCTTTTCTACGGGGTCTGACGCTCAGTGGAACGAAAACTCACGTTAAGGGATTTTGGTCATGAGATTA
TCAAAAAGGATCTTCACCTAGATCCTTTTAAATTAAAAATGAAGTTTTAAATCAATCTAAAGTATATATG
AGTAAACTTGGTCTGACAGTTACCAATGCTTAATCAGTGAGGCACCTATCTCAGCGATCTGTCTATTTCG
TTCATCCATAGTTGCCTGACTCCCCGTCGTGTAGATAACTACGATACGGGAGGGCTTACCATCTGGCCCC
AGTGCTGCAATGATACCGCGAGACCCACGCTCACCGGCTCCAGATTTATCAGCAATAAACCAGCCAGCCG
GAAGGGCCGAGCGCAGAAGTGGTCCTGCAACTTTATCCGCCTCCATCCAGTCTATTAATTGTTGCCGGGA
AGCTAGAGTAAGTAGTTCGCCAGTTAATAGTTTGCGCAACGTTGTTGCCATTGCTGCAGGCATCGTGGTG
TCACGCTCGTCGTTTGGTATGGCTTCATTCAGCTCCGGTTCCCAACGATCAAGGCGAGTTACATGATCCC
CCATGTTGTGCAAAAAAGCGGTTAGCTCCTTCGGTCCTCCGATCGTTGTCAGAAGTAAGTTGGCCGCAGT
GTTATCACTCATGGTTATGGCAGCACTGCATAATTCTCTTACTGTCATGCCATCCGTAAGATGCTTTTCT
GTGACTGGTGAGTACTCAACCAAGTCATTCTGAGAATAGTGTATGCGGCGACCGAGTTGCTCTTGCCCGG
CGTCAATACGGGATAATACCGCGCCACATAGCAGAACTTTAAAAGTGCTCATCATTGGAAAACGTTCTTC
GGGGCGAAAACTCTCAAGGATCTTACCGCTGTTGAGATCCAGTTCGATGTAACCCACTCGTGCACCCAAC
TGATCTTCAGCATCTTTTACTTTCACCAGCGTTTCTGGGTGAGCAAAAACAGGAAGGCAAAATGCCGCAA
AAAAGGGAATAAGGGCGACACGGAAATGTTGAATACTCATACTCTTCCTTTTTCAATATTATTGAAGCAT
TTATCAGGGTTATTGTCTCATGAGCGGATACATATTTGAATGTATTTAGAAAAATAAACAAATAGGGGTT
CCGCGCACATTTCCCCGAAAAGTGCCACCTAAATTGTAAGCGTTAATATTTTGTTAAAATTCGCGTTAAA
TTTTTGTTAAATCAGCTCATTTTTTAACCAATAGGCCGAAATCGGCAAAATCCCTTATAAATCAAAAGAA
TAGACCGAGATAGGGT
[37 nt withheld, positions 3867-3903]
AAAGAACGTGGACTCCAACGTCAAAGG
[49 nt withheld, positions 3931-3979]
T
[91 nt withheld, positions 3981-4071]
G
[124 nt withheld, positions 4073-4196]
CCCATTCGCCA
Features (pLannotate 1.2.2; 14 found; start..end, strand, type, name):
     26..73      -  terminator     T7 terminator: transcription terminator for bacteriophage T7 RNA polymerase
     81..130     -  CDS            SET1 (fragment): solubility-enhancement tag derived from T7 phage gene 10B
    140..157     -  CDS            9xHis (fragment): 9xHis affinity tag
    221..532     -  CDS            Ccr3 (fragment): CCR3_RAT - Also known as Cmkbr3. Experimental evidence at transcript level: Swiss-Prot protein existence level 2. Receptor for C-C type chemokine. Binds and responds to a variety of chemokines, including CCL11, CCL26, CCL7, CCL13, RANTES(CCL5) and CCL15. Subsequently transduces a signal by increasing the intracellular calcium ions level. In addition acts as a possible functional receptor for NARS1. From Rattus norvegicus (Rat).
    518..730     -  CDS            Ccr3 (fragment): CCR3_MOUSE - Also known as Cmkbr1l2, Cmkbr3. Experimental evidence at transcript level: Swiss-Prot protein existence level 2. Receptor for C-C type chemokine. Binds and responds to a variety of chemokines, including CCL11, CCL26, CCL7, CCL13, RANTES(CCL5) and CCL15. Subsequently transduces a signal by increasing the intracellular calcium ions level. In addition acts as a possible functional receptor for NARS1. From Mus musculus (Mouse).
    792..814     -  RBS            RBS: efficient ribosome binding site from bacteriophage T7 gene 10 (Olins and Rangwala, 1989)
    846..864     -  promoter       T7 promoter: promoter for bacteriophage T7 RNA polymerase
    976..1356    -  CDS            YPB1_ECOLX: Protein predicted: Swiss-Prot protein existence level 4. From Escherichia coli.
   1373..1564    +  CDS            rop: Rop protein, which maintains plasmids at low copy number; rop
   1666..1805    +  misc_feature   bom: basis of mobility region from pBR322
   1991..2579    -  rep_origin     ori: high-copy-number ColE1/pMB1/pBR322/pUC origin of replication
   2750..3610    -  CDS            AmpR: β-lactamase; bla; confers resistance to ampicillin, carbenicillin, and related antibiotics
   3611..3715    -  promoter       AmpR promoter: bla
   3768..4196    -  rep_origin     f1 ori (sequence partly withheld): f1 bacteriophage origin of replication; arrow indicates direction of (+) strand synthesis
