[The description below was written by a language model from this plasmid's Addgene catalogue record and pLannotate feature annotations shown in this document.]
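Description:
CCR5-SZ190b QTY is a bacterial expression plasmid built on the pET20b backbone for producing a water-soluble, truncated variant of the human C-C chemokine receptor type 5 (CCR5, CD195) in E. coli. It replicates from a ColE1/pMB1-type origin and is selected with ampicillin through the β-lactamase gene and its native promoter. The sequenced plasmid (about 4.2 kb) also carries the pBR322-derived bom region, an rop gene, and an f1 origin that allows single-stranded DNA production. The catalogue lists it as high copy, although rop is normally associated with reduced copy number.

The 654 bp insert was cloned between NdeI and XhoI. It sits downstream of a T7 promoter and the phage T7 gene 10 ribosome binding site, and is followed by a T7 terminator, so expression requires a host that supplies T7 RNA polymerase. The coding sequence follows the "QTY" design, in which the leucine, isoleucine, valine and phenylalanine residues of the transmembrane helices are replaced by glutamine, threonine and tyrosine to make the receptor soluble without detergent. The record also lists a truncation from amino acid 88 to 249, giving a non-full-length receptor. A C-terminal His tag allows affinity purification. The automated annotation labels the open reading frame as fragments of rodent Ccr3. This most likely reflects homology matching to the heavily mutated chemokine receptor sequence rather than the insert's true identity, which the catalogue gives as human CCR5. The stated purpose is expression in E. coli followed by ligand-binding measurements in solution, to study whether truncated, solubilized chemokine receptors retain function.
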