Addgene plasmid #162445: CCR5-SZ190b QTY
Purpose: Expression in E coli and perform ligand binding in solution
Depositing lab: Shuguang Zhang. Depositing organization: Massachusetts Institute of Technology. Publication: Non-full-length Water-Soluble CXCR4(QTY) and CCR5(QTY) Chemokine Receptors: Implication for Overlooked Truncated but Functional Membrane Receptors. Qing R, Tao F, Chatterjee P, Yang G, Han Q, Chung H, Ni J, Suter BP, Kubicek J, Maertens B, Schubert T, Blackburn C, Zhang S. iScience. 2020 Oct 28;23(12):101670. doi: 10.1016/j.isci.2020.101670. eCollection 2020 Dec 18. PubMed 33376963.
Backbone
  Vector backbone: pET20b
  Modifications to backbone: N/A
  Vector type: Bacterial Expression
Growth in bacteria
  Bacterial resistance: Ampicillin, 100 μg/mL
  Growth temperature: 37°C
  Growth strain: DH5alpha
  Copy number: High Copy
Gene/Insert
  Gene/Insert name: C-C chemokine receptor type 5 (alt name: CD195)
  Species: H. sapiens (human)
  Insert size (bp): 654
  Mutation: All L, I, V, F in the transmembrane region mutated to Q, T and Y, truncation from aa88 to aa249
  GenBank ID: NM_000579.3
  Entrez Gene: CCR5 (a.k.a. CC-CKR-5, CCCKR5, CCR-5, CD195, CKR-5, CKR5, CMKBR5, IDDM22)
  Tag / fusion protein: his-tag (C terminal on insert)
  Cloning method: Restriction Enzyme; 5′ cloning site NdeI (unknown if destroyed); 3′ cloning site XhoI (unknown if destroyed)
  Sequencing primers: 5′ aagcccgaaaggaagctgagtt; 3′ aactcagcttcctttcgggctt
Terms and licenses: Academic/Nonprofit Terms; Industry Terms: Not Available to Industry
How to cite: CCR5-SZ190b QTY was a gift from Shuguang Zhang (Addgene plasmid # 162445 ; http://n2t.net/addgene:162445 ; RRID:Addgene_162445)
