>Addgene plasmid #162445 | CCR5-SZ190b QTY | depositor partial sequence | sequence record 326390 | CCR5-SZ190b QTY sequence 627 bps
CATATGGACTACCAAGTGAGCAGCCCGATCTATGATATTAACTACTATACCAGCGAGCCGTGCCAGAAGA
TCAACGTTAAACAAATTGCGGCGCGTCTGCAACCGCCGCAGTACAGCCAAACCTTCACCTTTGGTTTCAC
CGGCAACATGCAGACCACCCAAACCCAGATCAACTGCAAGCGTCTGAAAAGCATGACCGACATCTATCTG
CAAAACCAGGCGATTAGCGATCAGTTCTTTCAGCAAACCACCCCGTACTGGGCGCCGTATAACACCGTGC
AGCAACAGAACACCTTTCAAGAATTCTTTGGTCTGAACAACTGCAGCAGCAGCAACCGTCTGGACCAGGC
GATGCAAGTTACCGAGACCCAGGGTATGACCCACTGCTGCACCAACCCGACCATCTACGCGTTTGTGGGC
GAAAAATTCCGTAACTATCTGCTGGTTTTCTTTCAAAAGCACATCGCGAAACGTTTTTGCAAGTGCTGCA
GCATTTTCCAACAGGAAGCGCCGGAACGTGCGAGCAGCGTGTACACCCGTAGCACCGGCGAGCAGGAAAT
TAGCGTTGGCCTGCACCATCATCACCATCATCACCACCACCACGGATCCAAGCTTGTCGACCTCGAG
